>Addgene plasmid #26021 | TS module | depositor full sequence | sequence record 12209 | Author sequence
GACGGATCGGGAGATCTCCCGATCCCCTATGGTCGACTCTCAGTACAATCTGCTCTGATGCCGCATAGTT
AAGCCAGTATCTGCTCCCTGCTTGTGTGTTGGAGGTCGCTGAGTAGTGCGCGAGCAAAATTTAAGCTACA
ACAAGGCAAGGCTTGACCGACAATTGCATGAAGAATCTGCTTAGGGTTAGGCGTTTTGCGCTGCTTCGCG
ATGTACGGGCCAGATATACGCGTTGACATTGATTATTGACTAGTTATTAATAGTAATCAATTACGGGGTC
ATTAGTTCATAGCCCATATATGGAGTTCCGCGTTACATAACTTACGGTAAATGGCCCGCCTGGCTGACCG
CCCAACGACCCCCGCCCATTGACGTCAATAATGACGTATGTTCCCATAGTAACGCCAATAGGGACTTTCC
ATTGACGTCAATGGGTGGACTATTTACGGTAAACTGCCCACTTGGCAGTACATCAAGTGTATCATATGCC
AAGTACGCCCCCTATTGACGTCAATGACGGTAAATGGCCCGCCTGGCATTATGCCCAGTACATGACCTTA
TGGGACTTTCCTACTTGGCAGTACATCTACGTATTAGTCATCGCTATTACCATGGTGATGCGGTTTTGGC
AGTACATCAATGGGCGTGGATAGCGGTTTGACTCACGGGGATTTCCAAGTCTCCACCCCATTGACGTCAA
TGGGAGTTTGTTTTGGCACCAAAATCAACGGGACTTTCCAAAATGTCGTAACAACTCCGCCCCATTGACG
CAAATGGGCGGTAGGCGTGTACGGTGGGAGGTCTATATAAGCAGAGCTCTCTGGCTAACTAGAGAACCCA
CTGCTTACTGGCTTATCGAAATTAATACGACTCACTATAGGGAGACCCAAGCTTGGTACCGAGCTCGGAT
CCACTAGTAACGGCCGCCAGTGTGCTGGAATTCACCATGGTGAGCAAGGGCGAGGAGACCACAATGGGCG
TAATCAAGCCCGACATGAAGATCAAGCTGAAGATGGAGGGCAACGTGAATGGCCACGCCTTCGTGATCGA
GGGCGAGGGCGAGGGCAAGCCCTACGACGGCACCAACACCATCAACCTGGAGGTGAAGGAGGGAGCCCCC
CTGCCCTTCTCCTACGACATTCTGACCACCGCGTTCGCCTACGGCAACAGGGCCTTCACCAAGTACCCCG
ACGACATCCCCAACTACTTCAAGCAGTCCTTCCCCGAGGGCTACTCTTGGGAGCGCACCATGACCTTCGA
GGACAAGGGCATCGTGAAGGTGAAGTCCGACATCTCCATGGAGGAGGACTCCTTCATCTACGAGATACAC
CTCAAGGGCGAGAACTTCCCCCCCAACGGCCCCGTGATGCAGAAGAAGACCACCGGCTGGGACGCCTCCA
CCGAGAGGATGTACGTGCGCGACGGCGTGCTGAAGGGCGACGTCAAGCACAAGCTGCTGCTGGAGGGCGG
CGGCCACCACCGCGTTGACTTCAAGACCATCTACAGGGCCAAGAAGGCGGTGAAGCTGCCCGACTATCAC
TTTGTGGACCACCGCATCGAGATCCTGAACCACGACAAGGACTACAACAAGGTGACCGTTTACGAGAGCG
CCGTGGCCCGCAACTCCACCGACGGCATGGACGAGCTGTACAAGGGGCCAGGTGGTGCAGGGCCAGGTGG
TGCAGGGCCAGGTGGTGCAGGGCCAGGTGGTGCAGGGCCCGGTGGTGCAGGTCCAGGTGGTGCAGGTCCA
GGTGGTGCAGGTCCAGGTGGTGCTATGGTGAGCAAGGGCGAGGAGCTGTTCACCGGGGTGGTGCCCATCC
TGGTCGAGCTGGACGGCGACGTAAACGGCCACAAGTTCAGCGTGTCCGGCGAGGGCGAGGGCGATGCCAC
CTACGGCAAGCTGACCCTGAAGCTGATCTGCACCACCGGCAAGCTGCCCGTGCCCTGGCCCACCCTCGTG
ACCACCCTGGGCTACGGCCTGCAGTGCTTCGCCCGCTACCCCGACCACATGAAGCAGCACGACTTCTTCA
AGTCCGCCATGCCCGAAGGCTACGTCCAGGAGCGCACCATCTTCTTCAAGGACGACGGCAACTACAAGAC
CCGCGCCGAGGTGAAGTTCGAGGGCGACACCCTGGTGAACCGCATCGAGCTGAAGGGCATCGACTTCAAG
GAGGACGGCAACATCCTGGGGCACAAGCTGGAGTACAACTACAACAGCCACAACGTCTATATCACCGCCG
ACAAGCAGAAGAACGGCATCAAGGCCAACTTCAAGATCCGCCACAACATCGAGGACGGCGGCGTGCAGCT
CGCCGACCACTACCAGCAGAACACCCCCATCGGCGACGGCCCCGTGCTGCTGCCCGACAACCACTACCTG
AGCTACCAGTCCAAGCTGAGCAAAGACCCCAACGAGAAGCGCGATCACATGGTCCTGCTGGAGTTCGTGA
CCGCCGCCGGGATCACTCTCGGCATGGACGAGCTGTACAAGTAAGCGGCCGCTCGAGCATGCATCTAGAG
GGCCCTATTCTATAGTGTCACCTAAATGCTAGAGCTCGCTGATCAGCCTCGACTGTGCCTTCTAGTTGCC
AGCCATCTGTTGTTTGCCCCTCCCCCGTGCCTTCCTTGACCCTGGAAGGTGCCACTCCCACTGTCCTTTC
CTAATAAAATGAGGAAATTGCATCGCATTGTCTGAGTAGGTGTCATTCTATTCTGGGGGGTGGGGTGGGG
CAGGACAGCAAGGGGGAGGATTGGGAAGACAATAGCAGGCATGCTGGGGATGCGGTGGGCTCTATGGCTT
CTGAGGCGGAAAGAACCAGCTGGGGCTCTAGGGGGTATCCCC
[124 nt withheld, positions 2843-2966]
C
[32 nt withheld, positions 2968-2999]
CA
[57 nt withheld, positions 3002-3058]
A
[49 nt withheld, positions 3060-3108]
CCTTTGACGTTGGAGTCCACGTTCTTT
[37 nt withheld, positions 3136-3172]
ACCCTATCTCGGTCTATTCTTTTGATTTATAAGGGATTTTGGGGATTTCGGCCTATTGGTTAAAAAATGA
GCTGATTTAACAAAAATTTAACGCGAATTAATTCTGTGGAATGTGTGTCAGTTAGGGTGTGGAAAGTCCC
CAGGCTCCCCAGGCAGGCAGAAGTATGCAAAGCATGCATCTCAATTAGTCAGCAACCAGGTGTGGAAAGT
CCCCAGGCTCCCCAGCAGGCAGAAGTATGCAAAGCATGCATCTCAATTAGTCAGCAACCATAGTCCCGCC
CCTAACTCCGCCCATCCCGCCCCTAACTCCGCCCAGTTCCGCCCATTCTCCGCCCCATGGCTGACTAATT
TTTTTTATTTATGCAGAGGCCGAGGCCGCCTCTGCCTCTGAGCTATTCCAGAAGTAGTGAGGAGGCTTTT
TTGGAGGCCTAGGCTTTTGCAAAAAGCTCCCGGGAGCTTGTATATCCATTTTCGGATCTGATCAAGAGAC
AGGATGAGGATCGTTTCGCATGATTGAACAAGATGGATTGCACGCAGGTTCTCCGGCCGCTTGGGTGGAG
AGGCTATTCGGCTATGACTGGGCACAACAGACAATCGGCTGCTCTGATGCCGCCGTGTTCCGGCTGTCAG
CGCAGGGGCGCCCGGTTCTTTTTGTCAAGACCGACCTGTCCGGTGCCCTGAATGAACTGCAGGACGAGGC
AGCGCGGCTATCGTGGCTGGCCACGACGGGCGTTCCTTGCGCAGCTGTGCTCGACGTTGTCACTGAAGCG
GGAAGGGACTGGCTGCTATTGGGCGAAGTGCCGGGGCAGGATCTCCTGTCATCTCACCTTGCTCCTGCCG
AGAAAGTATCCATCATGGCTGATGCAATGCGGCGGCTGCATACGCTTGATCCGGCTACCTGCCCATTCGA
CCACCAAGCGAAACATCGCATCGAGCGAGCACGTACTCGGATGGAAGCCGGTCTTGTCGATCAGGATGAT
CTGGACGAAGAGCATCAGGGGCTCGCGCCAGCCGAACTGTTCGCCAGGCTCAAGGCGCGCATGCCCGACG
GCGAGGATCTCGTCGTGACCCATGGCGATGCCTGCTTGCCGAATATCATGGTGGAAAATGGCCGCTTTTC
TGGATTCATCGACTGTGGCCGGCTGGGTGTGGCGGACCGCTATCAGGACATAGCGTTGGCTACCCGTGAT
ATTGCTGAAGAGCTTGGCGGCGAATGGGCTGACCGCTTCCTCGTGCTTTACGGTATCGCCGCTCCCGATT
CGCAGCGCATCGCCTTCTATCGCCTTCTTGACGAGTTCTTCTGAGCGGGACTCTGGGGTTCGAAATGACC
GACCAAGCGACGCCCAACCTGCCATCACGAGATTTCGATTCCACCGCCGCCTTCTATGAAAGGTTGGGCT
TCGGAATCGTTTTCCGGGACGCCGGCTGGATGATCCTCCAGCGCGGGGATCTCATGCTGGAGTTCTTCGC
CCACCCCAACTTGTTTATTGCAGCTTATAATGGTTACAAATAAAGCAATAGCATCACAAATTTCACAAAT
AAAGCATTTTTTTCACTGCATTCTAGTTGTGGTTTGTCCAAACTCATCAATGTATCTTATCATGTCTGTA
TACCGTCGACCTCTAGCTAGAGCTTGGCGTAATCATGGTCATAGCTGTTTCCTGTGTGAAATTGTTATCC
GCTCACAATTCCACACAACATACGAGCCGGAAGCATAAAGTGTAAAGCCTGGGGTGCCTAATGAGTGAGC
TAACTCACATTAATTGCGTTGCGCTCACTGCCCGCTTTCCAGTCGGGAAACCTGTCGTGCCAGCTGCATT
AATGAATCGGCCAACGCGCGGGGAGAGGCGGTTTGCGTATTGGGCGCTCTTCCGCTTCCTCGCTCACTGA
CTCGCTGCGCTCGGTCGTTCGGCTGCGGCGAGCGGTATCAGCTCACTCAAAGGCGGTAATACGGTTATCC
ACAGAATCAGGGGATAACGCAGGAAAGAACATGTGAGCAAAAGGCCAGCAAAAGGCCAGGAACCGTAAAA
AGGCCGCGTTGCTGGCGTTTTTCCATAGGCTCCGCCCCCCTGACGAGCATCACAAAAATCGACGCTCAAG
TCAGAGGTGGCGAAACCCGACAGGACTATAAAGATACCAGGCGTTTCCCCCTGGAAGCTCCCTCGTGCGC
TCTCCTGTTCCGACCCTGCCGCTTACCGGATACCTGTCCGCCTTTCTCCCTTCGGGAAGCGTGGCGCTTT
CTCAATGCTCACGCTGTAGGTATCTCAGTTCGGTGTAGGTCGTTCGCTCCAAGCTGGGCTGTGTGCACGA
ACCCCCCGTTCAGCCCGACCGCTGCGCCTTATCCGGTAACTATCGTCTTGAGTCCAACCCGGTAAGACAC
GACTTATCGCCACTGGCAGCAGCCACTGGTAACAGGATTAGCAGAGCGAGGTATGTAGGCGGTGCTACAG
AGTTCTTGAAGTGGTGGCCTAACTACGGCTACACTAGAAGGACAGTATTTGGTATCTGCGCTCTGCTGAA
GCCAGTTACCTTCGGAAAAAGAGTTGGTAGCTCTTGATCCGGCAAACAAACCACCGCTGGTAGCGGTGGT
TTTTTTGTTTGCAAGCAGCAGATTACGCGCAGAAAAAAAGGATCTCAAGAAGATCCTTTGATCTTTTCTA
CGGGGTCTGACGCTCAGTGGAACGAAAACTCACGTTAAGGGATTTTGGTCATGAGATTATCAAAAAGGAT
CTTCACCTAGATCCTTTTAAATTAAAAATGAAGTTTTAAATCAATCTAAAGTATATATGAGTAAACTTGG
TCTGACAGTTACCAATGCTTAATCAGTGAGGCACCTATCTCAGCGATCTGTCTATTTCGTTCATCCATAG
TTGCCTGACTCCCCGTCGTGTAGATAACTACGATACGGGAGGGCTTACCATCTGGCCCCAGTGCTGCAAT
GATACCGCGAGACCCACGCTCACCGGCTCCAGATTTATCAGCAATAAACCAGCCAGCCGGAAGGGCCGAG
CGCAGAAGTGGTCCTGCAACTTTATCCGCCTCCATCCAGTCTATTAATTGTTGCCGGGAAGCTAGAGTAA
GTAGTTCGCCAGTTAATAGTTTGCGCAACGTTGTTGCCATTGCTACAGGCATCGTGGTGTCACGCTCGTC
GTTTGGTATGGCTTCATTCAGCTCCGGTTCCCAACGATCAAGGCGAGTTACATGATCCCCCATGTTGTGC
AAAAAAGCGGTTAGCTCCTTCGGTCCTCCGATCGTTGTCAGAAGTAAGTTGGCCGCAGTGTTATCACTCA
TGGTTATGGCAGCACTGCATAATTCTCTTACTGTCATGCCATCCGTAAGATGCTTTTCTGTGACTGGTGA
GTACTCAACCAAGTCATTCTGAGAATAGTGTATGCGGCGACCGAGTTGCTCTTGCCCGGCGTCAATACGG
GATAATACCGCGCCACATAGCAGAACTTTAAAAGTGCTCATCATTGGAAAACGTTCTTCGGGGCGAAAAC
TCTCAAGGATCTTACCGCTGTTGAGATCCAGTTCGATGTAACCCACTCGTGCACCCAACTGATCTTCAGC
ATCTTTTACTTTCACCAGCGTTTCTGGGTGAGCAAAAACAGGAAGGCAAAATGCCGCAAAAAAGGGAATA
AGGGCGACACGGAAATGTTGAATACTCATACTCTTCCTTTTTCAATATTATTGAAGCATTTATCAGGGTT
ATTGTCTCATGAGCGGATACATATTTGAATGTATTTAGAAAAATAAACAAATAGGGGTTCCGCGCACATT
TCCCCGAAAAGTGCCACCTGACGTC
Features (pLannotate 1.2.2; 22 found; start..end, strand, type, name):
     36..80      -  misc_feature   bom (fragment): basis of mobility region from pBR322
    235..614     +  enhancer       CMV enhancer: human cytomegalovirus immediate early enhancer
    615..818     +  promoter       CMV promoter: human cytomegalovirus (CMV) immediate early promoter
    814..847     +  LTR            5' LTR (truncated) (fragment): truncated 5' long terminal repeat (LTR) from HIV-1
    863..881     +  promoter       T7 promoter: promoter for bacteriophage T7 RNA polymerase
    947..1654    +  CDS            mTFP1: mTFP1 is a basic (constitutively fluorescent) cyan fluorescent protein published in 2006, derived from Clavularia sp.. It has low acid sensitivity.
   1775..2494    +  CDS            mVenus: Venus YFP with monomerizing A206K mutation (Nagai et al., 2002; Kremers et al., 2006) mammalian codon-optimized
   2529..2547    -  promoter       SP6 promoter: promoter for bacteriophage SP6 RNA polymerase
   2573..2797    +  polyA_signal   bGH poly(A) signal: bovine growth hormone polyadenylation signal
   2801..2822    +  promoter       SV40 promoter (fragment): SV40 enhancer and early promoter
   2843..3271    +  rep_origin     f1 ori (sequence partly withheld): f1 bacteriophage origin of replication; arrow indicates direction of (+) strand synthesis
   3285..3615    +  promoter       SV40 promoter: SV40 enhancer and early promoter
   3682..4473    +  CDS            neo: KKA2_KLEPN - Also known as kan, nptII. Experimental evidence at protein level: Swiss-Prot protein existence level 1. Resistance to kanamycin, neomycin, paromomycin, ribostamycin, butirosin and gentamicin B. From Klebsiella pneumoniae.
   4497..4655    +  CDS            ble (fragment): BLE_KLEPN - Experimental evidence at protein level: Swiss-Prot protein existence level 1. Binding protein with a strong affinity to the bleomycin family of antibiotics. Binds to CL990; an antimitotic-antibiotic compound. From Klebsiella pneumoniae.
   4650..4771    +  polyA_signal   SV40 poly(A) signal: SV40 polyadenylation signal
   4844..4860    -  protein_bind   lac operator: The lac repressor binds to the lac operator to inhibit transcription in E. coli. This inhibition can be relieved by adding lactose or isopropyl-β-D-thiogalactopyranoside (IPTG). lac repressor encoded by lacI
   4868..4898    -  promoter       lac promoter: promoter for the E. coli lac operon
   4913..4934    -  protein_bind   CAP binding site: CAP binding activates transcription in the presence of cAMP. E. coli catabolite activator protein
   4947..5039    -  CDS            lacI (fragment): lac repressor; lacI; The lac repressor binds to the lac operator to inhibit transcription in E. coli. This inhibition can be relieved by adding lactose or isopropyl-β-D-thiogalactopyranoside (IPTG).
   5222..5810    -  rep_origin     ori: high-copy-number ColE1/pMB1/pBR322/pUC origin of replication
   5981..6841    -  CDS            AmpR: β-lactamase; bla; confers resistance to ampicillin, carbenicillin, and related antibiotics
   6842..6946    -  promoter       AmpR promoter: bla
