[The description below was written by a language model from this plasmid's Addgene catalogue record and pLannotate feature annotations shown in this document.]
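Description:
TS module is a mammalian expression plasmid built on the pcDNA3.1 backbone that carries the tension sensor module (TSmod), a roughly 1.55 kb insert cloned between EcoRI and NotI sites that both remain intact. The annotated sequence (about 7 kb) shows the insert as two fluorescent protein coding regions in the same orientation: the cyan protein mTFP1 followed by the monomeric yellow protein mVenus, separated by an unannotated gap of about 120 bp. The feature table does not identify this intervening segment. mTFP1 and mVenus form a donor–acceptor pair suited to FRET, consistent with the associated publication, which used the sensor to measure mechanical tension across vinculin in focal adhesions. As named, this plasmid appears to hold the sensor module alone rather than a fusion with a host protein, making it a likely source cassette or reference construct, though the record does not state this explicitly.

Expression in mammalian cells is driven by the CMV immediate early enhancer and promoter and terminated by the bovine growth hormone polyadenylation signal. T7 and SP6 promoters flank the insert; the T7 and BGH sites serve as sequencing primer positions. A separate SV40 promoter–neo–SV40 poly(A) cassette allows G418 selection of stable transfectants. In bacteria, the plasmid replicates from a high-copy ColE1/pUC-type origin and is selected with ampicillin through the β-lactamase gene; an f1 origin is also present. Several small fragment calls (HIV-1 LTR, ble, lacI, bom) are probably annotation-software matches to backbone remnants rather than functional elements. The depositor notes a few sequence discrepancies confined to the pcDNA3.1 backbone, not the insert.
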