Addgene plasmid #26021: TS module
Depositing lab: Martin Schwartz. Publication: Measuring mechanical tension across vinculin reveals regulation of focal adhesion dynamics. Grashoff C, Hoffman BD, Brenner MD, Zhou R, Parsons M, Yang MT, McLean MA, Sligar SG, Chen CS, Ha T, Schwartz MA. Nature. 2010 Jul 8. 466(7303):263-6. 10.1038/nature09198 PubMed 20613844.
Backbone
  Vector backbone: pcDNA3.1
  Backbone manufacturer: Invitrogen
  Backbone size w/o insert (bp): 5428
  Vector type: Mammalian Expression
  Selectable markers: Neomycin (select with G418)
Growth in bacteria
  Bacterial resistance: Ampicillin, 100 μg/mL
  Growth temperature: 37°C
  Growth strain: DH5alpha
  Copy number: High Copy
Gene/Insert
  Gene/Insert name: Tension Sensor module (alt name: TSmod)
  Insert size (bp): 1551
  Cloning method: Restriction Enzyme; 5′ cloning site EcoR1 (not destroyed); 3′ cloning site NotI (not destroyed)
  Sequencing primers: 5′ T7; 3′ BGH
Terms and licenses: Academic/Nonprofit Terms; Industry Terms: Not Available to Industry
Depositor comments: The are a few discrepancies with the author sequence. THese mismatches are in the pcDNA3.1(+) part of the vector, not the specific inserts. So they should be of little consequence.
How to cite: TS module was a gift from Martin Schwartz (Addgene plasmid # 26021 ; http://n2t.net/addgene:26021 ; RRID:Addgene_26021)
