>Addgene plasmid #26021 | TS module | addgene partial sequence | sequence record 31668 | 26021 with CMV-F
GCAGAGCTCTCTGGCTAACTAGAGAACCCACTGCTTACTGGCTTATCGAAATTAATACGACTCACTATAG
GGAGACCCAAGCTGGCTAGCGTTTAAACTTAAGCTTGGTACCGAGCTCGGATCCACTAGTCCAGTGTGGT
GGAATTCATGGTGAGCAAGGGCGAGGAGACCACAATGGGCGTAATCAAGCCCGACATGAAGATCAAGCTG
AAGATGGAGGGCAACGTGAATGGCCACGCCTTCGTGATCGAGGGCGAGGGCGAGGGCAAGCCCTACGACG
GCACCAACACCATCAACCTGGAGGTGAAGGAGGGAGCCCCCCTGCCCTTCTCCTACGACATTCTGACCAC
CGCGTTCGCCTACGGCAACAGGGCCTTCACCAAGTACCCCGACGACATCCCCAACTACTTCAAGCAGTCC
TTCCCCGAGGGCTACTCTTGGGAGCGCACCATGACCTTCGAGGACAAGGGCATCGTGAAGGTGAAGTCCG
ACATCTCCATGGAGGAGGACTCCTTCATCTACGAGATACACCTCAAGGGCGAGAACTTCCCCCCCAACGG
CCCCGTGATGCAGAAGAAGACCACCGGCTGGGACGCCTCCACCGAGAGGATGTACGTGCGCGACGGCGTG
CTGAAGGGCGACGTCAAGCACAAGCTGCTGCTGGAGGGCGGCGGCCACCACCGCGTTGACTTCAAGACCA
TCTACAGGGCCAAGAAGGCGGTGAAGCTGCCCGACTATCACTTTGTGGACCACCGCATCGAGATCCTGAA
CCACGACAAGGACTACAACAAGGTGACCGTTTACGAGAGCGCCGTGGCCCGCAACTCCACCGACGGCATG
GACGAGCTGTACAAGGGGCCAGGTGGTGCAGGGCCAGGTGGTGC
