>Addgene plasmid #26021 | TS module | addgene partial sequence | sequence record 31669 | 26021 with EGFP-N
AGCTCCTCGCCTTGCTCACCATAGCACCACCTGGACCTGCACCACCTGGACCTGCACCACCTGGACCTGC
ACCACCGGGCCCTGCACCACCTGGCCCTGCACCACCTGGCCCTGCACCACCTGGCCCTGCACCACCTGGC
CCCTTGTACAGCTCGTCCATGCCGTCGGTGGAGTTGCGGGCCACGGCGCTCTCGTAAACGGTCACCTTGT
TGTAGTCCTTGTCGTGGTTCAGGATCTCGATGCGGTGGTCCACAAAGTGATAGTCGGGCAGCTTCACCGC
CTTCTTGGCCCTGTAGATGGTCTTGAAGTCAACGCGGTGGTGGCCGCCGCCCTCCAGCAGCAGCTTGTGC
TTGACGTCGCCCTTCAGCACGCCGTCGCGCACGTACATCCTCTCGGTGGAGGCGTCCCAGCCGGTGGTCT
TCTTCTGCATCACGGGGCCGTTGGGGGGGAAGTTCTCGCCCTTGAGGTGTATCTCGTAGATGAAGGAGTC
CTCCTCCATGGAGATGTCGGACTTCACCTTCACGATGCCCTTGTCCTCGAAGGTCATGGTGCGCTCCCAA
GAGTAGCCCTCGGGGAAGGACTGCTTGAAGTAGTTGGGGATGTCGTCGGGGTACTTGGTGAAGGCCCTGT
TGCCGTAGGCGAACGCGGTGGTCAGAATGTCGTAGGA
