>Addgene plasmid #26021 | TS module | addgene partial sequence | sequence record 97030 | BGH-rev 5'-TAGAAGGCACAGTCGAGG-3'
TACTTGTACAGCTCGTCCATGCCGAGAGTGATCCCGGCGGCGGTCACGAACTCCAGCAGGACCATGTGAT
CGCGCTTCTCGTTGGGGTCTTTGCTCAGTTTGGACTGGTAGCTCAGGTAGTGGTTGTCGGGCAGCAGCAC
GGGGCCGTCGCCGATGGGGGTGTTCTGCTGGTAGTGGTCGGCGAGCTGCACGCCGCCGTCCTCGATGTTG
TGGCGGATCTTGAAGTTGGCCTTGATGCCGTTCTTCTGCTTGTCGGCGGTGATATAGACGTTGTGGCTGT
TGTAGTTGTACTCCAGCTTGTGCCCCAGGATGTTGCCGTCCTCCTTGAAGTCGATGCCCTTCAGCTCGAT
GCGGTTCACCAGGGTGTCGCCCTCGAACTTCACCTCGGCGCGGGTCTTGTAGTTGCCGTCGTCCTTGAAG
AAGATGGTGCGCTCCTGGACGTAGCCTTCGGGCATGGCGGACTTGAAGAAGTCGTGCTGCTTCATGTGGT
CGGGGTAGCGGGCGAAGCACTGCAGGCCGTAGCCCAGGGTGGTCACGAGGGTGGGCCAGGGCACGGGCAG
CTTGCCGGTGGTGCAGATCAGCTTCAGGGTCAGCTTGCCGTAGGTGGCATCGCCCTCGCCCTCGCCGGAC
ACGCTGAACTTGTGGCCGTTTACGTCGCCGTCCAGCTCGACCAGGATGGGCACCACCCCGGTGAACAGCT
CCTCGCCCTTGCTCACCATAGCACCACCTGGACCTGCACCACCTGGACCTGCACCACCTGGACCTGCACC
ACCGGG
