>Addgene plasmid #26021 | TS module | addgene partial sequence | sequence record 134143 | mVenus-F 5'-ctacctgagctaccagtccaaa-3'
GCGCGATCACATGGTCCTGCTGGAGTTCGTGACCGCCGCCGGGATCACTCTCGGCATGGACGAGCTGTAC
AAGTAGGCGGCCGCTCGAGTCTAGAGGGCCCGTTTAAACCCGCTGATCAGCCTCGACTGTGCCTTCTAGT
TGCCAGCCATCTGTTGTTTGCCCCTCCCCCGTGCCTTCCTTGACCCTGGAAGGTGCCACTCCCACTGTCC
TTTCCTAATAAAATGAGGAAATTGCATCGCATTGTCTGAGTAGGTGTCATTCTATTCTGGGGGGTGGGGT
GGGGCAGGACAGCAAGGGGGAGGATTGGGAAGACAATAGCAGGCATGCTGGGGATGCGGTGGGCTCTATG
GCTTCTGAGGCGGAAAGAACCAGCTGGGGCTCTAGGGGGTATCCCC
[124 nt withheld, positions 397-520]
C
[91 nt withheld, positions 522-612]
A
[49 nt withheld, positions 614-662]
CCTTTGACGTTGGAGTCCACGTTCTTTAATAGTGGACTCTTGTTCCAA
